Addgene plasmid #133605: pMM768
Purpose: Part Plasmid for dCas9 NLS, Part 3b(coding sequence)
Depositing lab: Megan McClean. Depositing organization: University of Wisconsin, Madison. Publication: Optogenetic Repressors of Gene Expression in Yeasts Using Light-Controlled Nuclear Localization. Geller SH, Antwi EB, Di Ventura B, McClean MN. Cell Mol Bioeng. 2019 Sep 24;12(5):511-528. doi: 10.1007/s12195-019-00598-9. eCollection 2019 Oct. PubMed 31719930.
Backbone
  Vector backbone: pYTK001
  Vector type: Synthetic Biology
Growth in bacteria
  Bacterial resistance: Chloramphenicol, 25 μg/mL
  Growth temperature: 37°C
  Growth strain: DH5alpha
  Copy number: High Copy
Gene/Insert
  Gene/Insert name: dCas9 NLS
  Species: S. cerevisiae (budding yeast)
  Cloning method: Restriction Enzyme; 5′ cloning site Unknown (unknown if destroyed); 3′ cloning site Unknown (unknown if destroyed)
Terms and licenses: Academic/Nonprofit Terms; Industry Terms: Not Available to Industry
How to cite: pMM768 was a gift from Megan McClean (Addgene plasmid # 133605 ; http://n2t.net/addgene:133605 ; RRID:Addgene_133605)
