[The description below was written by a language model from this plasmid's Addgene catalogue record and pLannotate feature annotations shown in this document.]
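Description:
pMM768 is a modular cloning "part plasmid" built in the pYTK001 entry backbone, the part-holding vector of a yeast toolkit-style hierarchical assembly system. It stores a single standardized element, here a type 3b coding-sequence part, rather than a complete expression unit. It is maintained in E. coli as a high-copy plasmid through a ColE1/pUC-type origin. Selection is with chloramphenicol, conferred by the cat (chloramphenicol acetyltransferase) gene under its own promoter, with a lambda t0 terminator lying downstream of it. A very short fragment annotated as an RSF origin sits just upstream of the insert. At about 50 nt it is most likely an incidental sequence match rather than a working replicon.

The payload is dCas9 fused to a nuclear localization signal. The feature table identifies an open reading frame of roughly 4.1 kb matching Streptococcus pyogenes Cas9. The catalogue lists S. cerevisiae as the species, which may reflect the intended host rather than the origin of the gene. The annotation does not mark the nuclease-inactivating mutations or the NLS, so these details rest on the catalogue name alone. No promoter or eukaryotic terminator flanks the coding sequence, and no yeast marker or yeast origin is present, as expected for a part plasmid. In such assembly schemes the 3b position forms the downstream portion of a split coding sequence, so another coding part can be joined in frame ahead of it. The part would then be combined with promoter, terminator and vector parts to give a yeast expression cassette. The associated work concerns optogenetic repressors in yeasts based on light-controlled nuclear localization. This suggests the part serves as a building block for dCas9-based transcriptional repressors, although the record does not give the specific assemblies.
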