Features (pLannotate 1.2.2; 6 found; start..end, strand, type, name):
     23..75      +  rep_origin     RSF ori (fragment): Plasmids containing the RSF 1030 origin of replication can be propagated in E. coli cells that contain additional plasmids with compatible origins.
     90..4190    +  CDS            cas9: CAS9_STRP1 - Also known as csn1 From Streptococcus pyogenes serotype M1.
   4255..4289    -  terminator     lambda t0 terminator: minimal transcription terminator from phage lambda (Scholtissek and Grosse, 1987)
   4363..5019    -  CDS            cat: CAT_ECOLX - Experimental evidence at protein level: Swiss-Prot protein existence level 1. This enzyme is an effector of chloramphenicol resistance in bacteria. From Escherichia coli. This protein is used as a marker in many commonly used cloning vectors, such as pACYC184.
   5020..5117    -  promoter       cat promoter: promoter of the E. coli cat gene encoding chloramphenicol acetyltransferase
   5201..5789    +  rep_origin     ori: high-copy-number ColE1/pMB1/pBR322/pUC origin of replication
>Addgene plasmid #133605 | pMM768 | addgene full sequence | sequence record 267054 | Addgene NGS Result
GGTTCCTGGCCTTTTGCTGGCCTTTTGCTCACATGTTCTTTCCTGCGTTATCCCCTGATTCTGTGGATAA
CCGTAGTCGGTCTCATTCTGACAAGAAGTATTCTATCGGACTGGCCATCGGGACTAATAGCGTCGGGTGG
GCCGTGATCACTGACGAGTACAAGGTGCCCTCTAAGAAGTTCAAGGTGCTCGGGAACACCGACCGGCATT
CCATCAAGAAAAATCTGATCGGAGCTCTCCTCTTTGATTCAGGGGAAACCGCTGAAGCAACCCGCCTCAA
GCGGACTGCTAGACGGCGGTACACCAGGAGGAAGAACCGGATTTGTTACCTTCAAGAGATATTCTCCAAC
GAAATGGCAAAGGTCGACGACAGCTTCTTCCATAGGCTGGAAGAATCATTCCTCGTGGAAGAGGATAAGA
AGCATGAACGGCATCCCATCTTCGGTAATATCGTCGACGAGGTGGCCTATCACGAGAAATACCCAACCAT
CTACCATCTTCGCAAAAAGCTGGTGGACTCAACCGACAAGGCAGACCTCCGGCTTATCTACCTGGCCCTG
GCCCACATGATCAAGTTCAGAGGCCACTTCCTGATCGAGGGCGACCTCAATCCTGACAATAGCGATGTGG
ATAAACTGTTCATCCAGCTGGTGCAGACTTACAACCAGCTCTTTGAAGAGAACCCCATCAATGCAAGCGG
AGTCGATGCCAAGGCCATTCTGTCAGCCCGGCTGTCAAAGAGCCGCAGACTTGAGAATCTTATCGCTCAG
CTGCCGGGTGAAAAGAAAAATGGACTGTTCGGGAACCTGATTGCTCTTTCACTTGGGCTGACTCCCAATT
TCAAGTCTAATTTCGACCTGGCAGAGGATGCCAAGCTGCAACTGTCCAAGGACACCTATGATGACGATCT
CGACAACCTCCTGGCCCAGATCGGTGACCAATACGCCGACCTTTTCCTTGCTGCTAAGAATCTTTCTGAC
GCCATCCTGCTGTCTGACATTCTCCGCGTGAACACTGAAATCACCAAGGCCCCTCTTTCAGCTTCAATGA
TTAAGCGGTATGATGAGCACCACCAGGACCTGACCCTGCTTAAGGCACTCGTCCGGCAGCAGCTTCCGGA
GAAGTACAAGGAAATCTTCTTTGACCAGTCAAAGAATGGATACGCCGGCTACATCGACGGAGGTGCCTCC
CAAGAGGAATTTTATAAGTTTATCAAACCTATCCTTGAGAAGATGGACGGCACCGAAGAGCTCCTCGTGA
AACTGAATCGGGAGGATCTGCTGCGGAAGCAGCGCACTTTCGACAATGGGAGCATTCCCCACCAGATCCA
TCTTGGGGAGCTTCACGCCATCCTTCGGCGCCAAGAGGACTTCTACCCCTTTCTTAAGGACAACAGGGAG
AAGATTGAGAAAATTCTCACTTTCCGCATCCCCTACTACGTGGGACCCCTCGCCAGAGGAAATAGCCGGT
TTGCTTGGATGACCAGAAAGTCAGAAGAAACTATCACTCCCTGGAACTTCGAAGAGGTGGTGGACAAGGG
AGCCAGCGCTCAGTCATTCATCGAACGGATGACTAACTTCGATAAGAACCTCCCCAATGAGAAGGTCCTG
CCGAAACATTCCCTGCTCTACGAGTACTTTACCGTGTACAACGAGCTGACCAAGGTGAAATATGTCACCG
AAGGGATGAGGAAGCCCGCATTCCTGTCAGGCGAACAAAAGAAGGCAATTGTGGACCTTCTGTTCAAGAC
CAATAGAAAGGTGACCGTGAAGCAGCTGAAGGAGGACTATTTCAAGAAAATTGAATGCTTCGACTCTGTG
GAGATTAGCGGGGTCGAAGATCGGTTCAACGCAAGCCTGGGTACCTACCATGATCTGCTTAAGATCATCA
AGGACAAGGATTTTCTGGACAATGAGGAGAAAGAGGACATCCTTGAGGACATTGTCCTGACTCTCACTCT
GTTCGAGGACCGGGAAATGATCGAGGAGAGGCTTAAGACCTACGCCCATCTGTTCGACGATAAAGTGATG
AAGCAACTTAAACGGAGAAGATATACCGGATGGGGACGCCTTAGCCGCAAACTCATCAACGGAATCCGGG
ACAAACAGAGCGGAAAGACCATTCTTGATTTCCTTAAGAGCGACGGATTCGCTAATCGCAACTTCATGCA
ACTTATCCATGATGATTCCCTGACCTTTAAGGAGGACATCCAGAAGGCCCAAGTGTCTGGACAAGGTGAC
TCACTGCACGAGCATATCGCAAATCTGGCTGGTTCACCCGCTATTAAGAAGGGTATTCTCCAGACCGTGA
AAGTCGTGGACGAGCTGGTCAAGGTGATGGGTCGCCATAAACCAGAGAACATTGTCATCGAGATGGCCAG
GGAAAACCAGACTACCCAGAAGGGACAGAAGAACAGCAGGGAGCGGATGAAAAGAATTGAGGAAGGGATT
AAGGAGCTCGGGTCACAGATCCTTAAAGAGCACCCGGTGGAAAACACCCAGCTTCAGAATGAGAAGCTCT
ATCTGTACTACCTTCAAAATGGACGCGATATGTATGTGGACCAAGAGCTTGATATCAACAGGCTCTCAGA
CTACGACGTGGACGCCATCGTCCCTCAGAGCTTCCTCAAAGACGACTCAATTGACAATAAGGTGCTGACT
CGCTCAGACAAGAACCGGGGAAAGTCAGATAACGTGCCCTCAGAGGAAGTCGTGAAAAAGATGAAGAACT
ATTGGCGCCAGCTTCTGAACGCAAAGCTGATCACTCAGCGGAAGTTCGACAATCTCACTAAGGCTGAGAG
GGGCGGACTGAGCGAACTGGACAAAGCAGGATTCATTAAACGGCAACTTGTGGAGACTCGGCAGATTACT
AAACATGTAGCCCAAATCCTTGACTCACGCATGAATACCAAGTACGACGAAAACGACAAACTTATCCGCG
AGGTGAAGGTGATTACCCTGAAGTCCAAGCTGGTCAGCGATTTCAGAAAGGACTTTCAATTCTACAAAGT
GCGGGAGATCAATAACTATCATCATGCTCATGACGCATATCTGAATGCCGTGGTGGGAACCGCCCTGATC
AAGAAGTACCCAAAGCTGGAAAGCGAGTTCGTGTACGGAGACTACAAGGTCTACGACGTGCGCAAGATGA
TTGCCAAATCTGAGCAGGAGATCGGAAAGGCCACCGCAAAGTACTTCTTCTACAGCAACATCATGAATTT
CTTCAAGACCGAAATCACCCTTGCAAACGGTGAGATCCGGAAGAGGCCGCTCATCGAGACTAATGGGGAG
ACTGGCGAAATCGTGTGGGACAAGGGCAGAGATTTCGCTACCGTGCGCAAAGTGCTTTCTATGCCTCAAG
TGAACATCGTGAAGAAAACCGAGGTGCAAACCGGAGGCTTTTCTAAGGAATCAATCCTCCCCAAGCGCAA
CTCCGACAAGCTCATTGCAAGGAAGAAGGATTGGGACCCTAAGAAGTACGGCGGATTCGATTCACCAACT
GTGGCTTATTCTGTCCTGGTCGTGGCTAAGGTGGAAAAAGGAAAGTCTAAGAAGCTCAAGAGCGTGAAGG
AACTGCTGGGTATCACCATTATGGAGCGCAGCTCCTTCGAGAAGAACCCAATTGACTTTCTCGAAGCCAA
AGGTTACAAGGAAGTCAAGAAGGACCTTATCATCAAGCTCCCAAAGTATAGCCTGTTCGAACTGGAGAAT
GGGCGGAAGCGGATGCTCGCCTCCGCTGGCGAACTTCAGAAGGGTAATGAGCTGGCTCTCCCCTCCAAGT
ACGTGAATTTCCTCTACCTTGCAAGCCATTACGAGAAGCTGAAGGGGAGCCCCGAGGACAACGAGCAAAA
GCAACTGTTTGTGGAGCAGCATAAGCATTATCTGGACGAGATCATTGAGCAGATTTCCGAGTTTTCTAAA
CGCGTCATTCTCGCTGATGCCAACCTCGATAAAGTCCTTAGCGCATACAATAAGCACAGAGACAAACCAA
TTCGGGAGCAGGCTGAGAATATCATCCACCTGTTCACCCTCACCAATCTTGGTGCCCCTGCCGCATTCAA
GTACTTCGACACCACCATCGACCGGAAACGCTATACCTCCACCAAAGAAGTGCTGGACGCCACCCTCATC
CACCAGAGCATCACCGGACTTTACGAAACTCGGATTGACCTCTCACAGCTCGGAGGGGATGAGGGAGCTC
CCAAGAAAAAGCGCAAGGTAGGTAGTTCCGGATCCGGATCCTGAGACCAGACCAATAAAAAACGCCCGGC
GGCAACCGAGCGTTCTGAACAAATCCAGATGGAGTTCTGAGGTCATTACTGGATCTATCAACAGGAGTCC
AAGCGAGCTCGATATCAAATTACGCCCCGCCCTGCCACTCATCGCAGTACTGTTGTAATTCATTAAGCAT
TCTGCCGACATGGAAGCCATCACAAACGGCATGATGAACCTGAATCGCCAGCGGCATCAGCACCTTGTCG
CCTTGCGTATAATATTTGCCCATGGTGAAAACGGGGGCGAAGAAGTTGTCCATATTGGCCACGTTTAAAT
CAAAACTGGTGAAACTCACCCAGGGATTGGCTGAAACGAAAAACATATTCTCAATAAACCCTTTAGGGAA
ATAGGCCAGGTTTTCACCGTAACACGCCACATCTTGCGAATATATGTGTAGAAACTGCCGGAAATCGTCG
TGGTATTCACTCCAGAGCGATGAAAACGTTTCAGTTTGCTCATGGAAAACGGTGTAACAAGGGTGAACAC
TATCCCATATCACCAGCTCACCGTCTTTCATTGCCATACGAAATTCCGGATGAGCATTCATCAGGCGGGC
AAGAATGTGAATAAAGGCCGGATAAAACTTGTGCTTATTTTTCTTTACGGTCTTTAAAAAGGCCGTAATA
TCCAGCTGAACGGTCTGGTTATAGGTACATTGAGCAACTGACTGAAATGCCTCAAAATGTTCTTTACGAT
GCCATTGGGATATATCAACGGTGGTATATCCAGTGATTTTTTTCTCCATTTTAGCTTCCTTAGCTCCTGA
AAATCTCGATAACTCAAAAAATACGCCCGGTAGTGATCTTATTTCATTATGGTGAAAGTTGGAACCTCTT
ACGTGCCCGATCAATCATGACCAAAATCCCTTAACGTGAGTTTTCGTTCCACTGAGCGTCAGACCCCGTA
GAAAAGATCAAAGGATCTTCTTGAGATCCTTTTTTTCTGCGCGTAATCTGCTGCTTGCAAACAAAAAAAC
CACCGCTACCAGCGGTGGTTTGTTTGCCGGATCAAGAGCTACCAACTCTTTTTCCGAAGGTAACTGGCTT
CAGCAGAGCGCAGATACCAAATACTGTTCTTCTAGTGTAGCCGTAGTTAGGCCACCACTTCAAGAACTCT
GTAGCACCGCCTACATACCTCGCTCTGCTAATCCTGTTACCAGTGGCTGCTGCCAGTGGCGATAAGTCGT
GTCTTACCGGGTTGGACTCAAGACGATAGTTACCGGATAAGGCGCAGCGGTCGGGCTGAACGGGGGGTTC
GTGCACACAGCCCAGCTTGGAGCGAACGACCTACACCGAACTGAGATACCTACAGCGTGAGCTATGAGAA
AGCGCCACGCTTCCCGAAGGGAGAAAGGCGGACAGGTATCCGGTAAGCGGCAGGGTCGGAACAGGAGAGC
GCACGAGGGAGCTTCCAGGGGGAAACGCCTGGTATCTTTATAGTCCTGTCGGGTTTCGCCACCTCTGACT
TGAGCGTCGATTTTTGTGATGCTCGTCAGGGGGGCGGAGCCTATGGAAAAACGCCAGCAACGCGGCCTTT
TTAC
